Addgene plasmid #31832: pCAG LCMV-G
Depositing lab: Connie Cepko. Publication: Anterograde or retrograde transsynaptic labeling of CNS neurons with vesicular stomatitis virus vectors. Beier KT, Saunders A, Oldenburg IA, Miyamichi K, Akhtar N, Luo L, Whelan SP, Sabatini B, Cepko CL. Proc Natl Acad Sci U S A. 2011 Sep 13;108(37):15414-9. Epub 2011 Aug 8. 10.1073/pnas.1110854108 PubMed 21825165.
Backbone
  Vector backbone: unknown
  Vector type: Mammalian Expression
Growth in bacteria
  Bacterial resistance: Ampicillin, 100 μg/mL
  Growth temperature: 37°C
  Growth strain: DH5alpha
  Copy number: High Copy
Gene/Insert
  Gene/Insert name: LCMV-G
  Promoter: unknown
  Cloning method: Restriction Enzyme; 5′ cloning site unknown (unknown if destroyed); 3′ cloning site unknown (unknown if destroyed)
  Sequencing primers: 5′ CCTACAG CTCCTGGGCA ACG
Terms and licenses: Academic/Nonprofit Terms; Industry Terms: Not Available to Industry
How to cite: pCAG LCMV-G was a gift from Connie Cepko (Addgene plasmid # 31832)
