[The description below was written by a language model from this plasmid's Addgene catalogue record.]
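Description:
pCAG LCMV-G is a mammalian expression plasmid carrying LCMV-G, the envelope glycoprotein of lymphocytic choriomeningitis virus. The catalogue entry lists both the vector backbone and the promoter as unknown. The "pCAG" in the name suggests the CAG promoter (a hybrid of the CMV early enhancer and chicken β-actin promoter, commonly used for strong, ubiquitous expression in mammalian cells), but this is an inference from the name and is not confirmed by the record. The insert was introduced by restriction enzyme cloning, although the 5′ and 3′ sites are not recorded. No tags, reporters, or mammalian selection markers are mentioned. In bacteria the plasmid is maintained as a high-copy construct under ampicillin selection. The origin of replication is not named.

No feature table or annotated sequence accompanies the entry, so the detailed layout of the expression cassette (introns, polyadenylation signal, any additional elements) cannot be described. The associated publication concerns anterograde and retrograde transsynaptic labelling of central nervous system neurons with vesicular stomatitis virus vectors. In that context, a plasmid of this kind would typically supply a heterologous viral glycoprotein in mammalian cells, for example to pseudotype or complement recombinant VSV. The choice of envelope glycoprotein influences which cells are infected and the direction in which the virus spreads across synapses. The record does not state the specific role of LCMV-G in those experiments, so this use is the likely one, not a documented one.
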