>Addgene plasmid #31832 | pCAG LCMV-G | addgene partial sequence | sequence record 47584 | pCAG-F 5'-GCAACGTGCTGGTTATTGTG-3'
GATCACGGGTATCAAGGCTGTCTACAATTTTGCCACCTGTGGGATATTCGCATTGATCAGTTTCCTACTT
CTGGCTGGCAGGTCCTGTGGCATGTACGGTCTTAAGGGACCCGACATTTACAAAGGAGTTTACCAATTTA
AGTCAGTGGAGTTTGATATGTCACATCTGAACCTGACCATGCCCAACGCATGTTCAGCCAACAACTCCCA
CCATTACATCAGTATGGGGACTTCTGGACTAGAATTGACCTTCACCAATGATTCCATCATCAGTCACAAC
TTTTGCAATCTGACCTCTGCCTTCAATAAAAAGACCTTTGACCACACACTCATGAGTATAGTTTCGAGCC
TACACCTCAGTATCAGAGGGAACTCCAACTATAAGGCAGTATCCTGCGCACTTCTGCAATGGCATAACCA
TCCAATACAACTTGACATTCTCAAATGCACAAAGTGCTCAGAGCCAGTGTAGAACCTTCAGAGGTAGAGT
CCTAGATATGTTTAGAACTGCCTTCGGGGGGAAATACATGAGGAGTGGCTGGGGCTGGACAGGCTCAGAT
GGCAAGACCACCTGGTGTAGCCAGACGAGTTACCAATACCTGATTATACAAAATAGAACCTGGGAAAACC
ACTGCACATATGCAGGTCCTTTTGGGATGTCCAGGATTCTCCTTTCCCAAGAGAAGACTAAGTTCTTCAC
TAGGAGACTAGCGGGCACATTCACCTGGACTTTGTCAGACTCTTCAGGGGTGGAGAATCCAGGTGGTTAT
TGCCTGACCAAATGGATGATTCTTGCTGCAGAGCTTAAGTGTTTCGGGA
