>Addgene plasmid #31832 | pCAG LCMV-G | addgene partial sequence | sequence record 57705 | pCAG-F 5'-GCAACGTGCTGGTTATTGTG-3'
ATTGTGACAATGTTTGAGGCTCTGCCTCACATCATCGATGAGGTGATCAACATTGTCATTATTGTGCTTA
TCGTGATCACGGGTATCAAGGCTGTCTACAATTTTGCCACCTGTGGGATATTCGCATTGATCAGTTTCCT
ACTTCTGGCTGGCAGGTCCTGTGGCATGTACGGTCTTAAGGGACCCGACATTTACAAAGGAGTTTACCAA
TTTAAGTCAGTGGAGTTTGATATGTCACATCTGAACCTGACCATGCCCAACGCATGTTCAGCCAACAACT
CCCACCATTACATCAGTATGGGGACTTCTGGACTAGAATTGACCTTCACCAATGATTCCATCATCAGTCA
CAACTTTTGCAATCTGACCTCTGCCTTCAATAAAAAGACCTTTGACCACACACTCATGAGTATAGTTTCG
AGCCTACACCTCAGTATCAGAGGGAACTCCAACTATAAGGCAGTATCCTGCGACTTCAACAATGGCATAA
CCATCCAATACAACTTGACATTCTCAAATGCACAAAGTGCTCAGAGCCAGTGTAGAACCTTCAGAGGTAG
AGTCCTAGATATGTTTAGAACTGCCTTCGGGGGGAAATACATGAGGAGTGGCTGGGGCTGGACAGGCTCA
GATGGCAAGACCACCTGGTGTAGCCAGACGAGTTACCAATACCTGATTATAC
